Addgene plasmid #88350: pDONR223-ZNF764
Purpose: Donor Vector containing ZNF764 transcription factor, part of the Human TFome Collection
Depositing lab: Marc Vidal. Depositing organization: Dana-Farber Cancer Institute. Publication: A comprehensive library of human transcription factors for cell fate engineering. Ng AHM, Khoshakhlagh P, Rojo Arias JE, Pasquini G, Wang K, Swiersy A, Shipman SL, Appleton E, Kiaee K, Kohman RE, Vernet A, Dysart M, Leeper K, Saylor W, Huang JY, Graveline A, Taipale J, Hill DE, Vidal M, Melero-Martin JM, Busskamp V, Church GM. Nat Biotechnol. 2021 Apr;39(4):510-519. doi: 10.1038/s41587-020-0742-6. Epub 2020 Nov 30. PubMed 33257861.
Backbone
  Vector backbone: pDONR223
  Backbone manufacturer: Invitrogen
  Backbone size w/o insert (bp): 3000
  Vector type: Gateway Donor Vector
Growth in bacteria
  Bacterial resistance: Spectinomycin, 50 μg/mL
  Growth temperature: 37°C
  Growth strain: DH5alpha
  Copy number: High Copy
Gene/Insert
  Gene/Insert name: ZNF764
  Species: H. sapiens (human)
  Insert size (bp): 1227
  Mutation: Last nucleotide of stop codon removed to allow for Gateway C-terminal fusions
  Entrez Gene: ZNF764 (a.k.a. MGC13138)
  Cloning method: Gateway Cloning
  Sequencing primers: 5′ M13F(-21); 3′ M13R
Terms and licenses: Academic/Nonprofit Terms; Industry Terms: Not Available to Industry
Depositor comments: Represents the ORFeome subset of the TFome
How to cite: pDONR223-ZNF764 was a gift from Marc Vidal (Addgene plasmid # 88350 ; http://n2t.net/addgene:88350 ; RRID:Addgene_88350)
