[The description below was written by a language model from this plasmid's Addgene catalogue record.]
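Description:
pDONR223-ZNF764 is a Gateway donor-type (entry) plasmid built on the Invitrogen pDONR223 backbone, recorded as about 3 kb without insert. It carries the human ZNF764 open reading frame, which encodes a zinc finger transcription factor. The plasmid is maintained in E. coli at high copy number and selected with spectinomycin. The record gives no feature table, so the origin of replication and the exact recombination sites flanking the insert are not listed. As a Gateway-cloned pDONR derivative, the ORF would be expected to sit between att recombination sites that allow its transfer into compatible destination vectors. M13 forward and reverse priming sites on either side of the cloning region are used to sequence the insert.

The insert is recorded as 1227 bp and carries one deliberate modification: the last nucleotide of the stop codon has been removed. This leaves the reading frame open at the 3′ end, so after recombination into a suitable destination vector the protein can be fused to a C-terminal tag or reporter. The record states no promoter, and none would be expected to drive expression in mammalian cells, since a donor vector serves as a storage and shuttle form of the ORF rather than as an expression construct; expression elements are supplied by the chosen destination vector.

The clone belongs to the Human TFome Collection, a library of human transcription factor ORFs assembled for cell fate engineering, and the depositor notes that it represents the ORFeome-derived subset of that collection. Its typical use is as a source clone for moving ZNF764 into expression vectors for overexpression or screening studies.
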