>Addgene plasmid #88350 | pDONR223-ZNF764 | depositor partial sequence | sequence record 171954 | insert
ATGGCGCCGCCTCTGGCCCCGCTCCCTCCCCGGGACCCAAACGGGGCCGGACCCGAGTGGAGGGAGCCGG
GGGCTGTGAGCTTCGCGGACGTGGCCGTGTACTTCTGCCGGGAGGAGTGGGGCTGCTTGCGGCCAGCGCA
GAGGGCCCTGTACCGGGACGTGATGCGGGAGACCTACGGCCACCTGAGCGCTCTCGGAATCGGAGGCAAC
AAGCCAGCTCTCATCTCCTGGGTGGAGGAGGAGGCCGAACTGTGGGGTCCGGCTGCCCAGGATCCGGAGG
TGGCGAAATGTCAGACACAAACGGACCCAGCAGATTCCAGAAACAAGAAAAAGGAAAGACAAAGGGAAGG
GACGGGAGCCCTGGAGAAGCCCGACCCTGTGGCCGCCGGGTCTCCTGGGCTGAAGTCTCCCCAAGCCCCC
TCGGCCGGGCCCCCTTATGGTTGGGAGCAGCTGTCCAAGGCACCGCACCGGGGACGCCCCTCCCTCTGTG
CCCACCCCCCTGTCCCCCGAGCTGACCAGCGTCATGGCTGCTACGTGTGCGGGAAGAGCTTTGCCTGGCG
CTCCACACTGGTGGAGCACGTCTACAGTCACACTGGCGAGAAGCCCTTCCACTGCACTGACTGCGGCAAG
GGCTTCGGCCACGCTTCCTCCCTGAGCAAACACCGGGCCATCCATCGTGGGGAGCGGCCCCACCGCTGTC
TGGAGTGTGGCCGGGCCTTCACGCAGCGCTCGGCGCTGACTTCGCACCTGCGCGTCCACACCGGCGAGAA
ACCCTATGGCTGCGCCGACTGTGGCCGCCGCTTCAGCCAGAGCTCTGCCCTCTACCAGCACCGGCGCGTG
CACAGCGGCGAGACCCCCTTCCCCTGCCCGGACTGTGGCCGCGCCTTCGCCTACCCCTCGGACCTGCGGC
GCCACGTGCGCACCCACACCGGCGAGAAGCCCTACCCGTGCCCGGACTGCGGGCGCTGCTTCCGCCAGAG
CTCGGAGATGGCAGTCCACAGGCGCACCCACAGCGGCGAGAAGCCCTACCCCTGCCCGCAGTGCGGCCGC
CGCTTTGGCCAGAAGTCAGCCGTGGCCAAACACCAGTGGGTTCATCGGCCCGGGGCCGGGGGCCACAGGG
GCCGGGTCGCCGGGCGTCTGTCTGTGACCCTGACCCCTGGCCACGGAGACCTGGACCCGCCCGTGGGCTT
CCAGCTGTACCCGGAGATATTCCAGGAGTGTGGGTGA
